>Addgene plasmid #16073 | pEGFP-C1 beta-catenin Y654E | addgene full sequence | sequence record 193165 | Addgene NGS Result
ATCTTGAAGTTCACCTTGATGCCGTTCTTCTGCTTGTCGGCCATGATATAGACGTTGTGGCTGTTGTAGT
TGTACTCCAGCTTGTGCCCCAGGATGTTGCCGTCCTCCTTGAAGTCGATGCCCTTCAGCTCGATGCGGTT
CACCAGGGTGTCGCCCTCGAACTTCACCTCGGCGCGGGTCTTGTAGTTGCCGTCGTCCTTGAAGAAGATG
GTGCGCTCCTGGACGTAGCCTTCGGGCATGGCGGACTTGAAGAAGTCGTGCTGCTTCATGTGGTCGGGGT
AGCGGCTGAAGCACTGCACGCCGTAGGTCAGGGTGGTCACGAGGGTGGGCCAGGGCACGGGCAGCTTGCC
GGTGGTGCAGATGAACTTCAGGGTCAGCTTGCCGTAGGTGGCATCGCCCTCGCCCTCGCCGGACACGCTG
AACTTGTGGCCGTTTACGTCGCCGTCCAGCTCGACCAGGATGGGCACCACCCCGGTGAACAGCTCCTCGC
CCTTGCTCACCATGGTGGCGACCGGTAGCGCTAGCGGATCTGACGGTTCACTAAACCAGCTCTGCTTATA
TAGACCTCCCACCGTACACGCCTACCGCCCATTTGCGTCAATGGGGCGGAGTTGTTACGACATTTTGGAA
AGTCCCGTTGATTTTGGTGCCAAAACAAACTCCCATTGACGTCAATGGGGTGGAGACTTGGAAATCCCCG
TGAGTCAAACCGCTATCCACGCCCATTGATGTACTGCCAAAACCGCATCACCATGGTAATAGCGATGACT
AATACGTAGATGTACTGCCAAGTAGGAAAGTCCCATAAGGTCATGTACTGGGCATAATGCCAGGCGGGCC
ATTTACCGTCATTGACGTCAATAGGGGGCGTACTTGGCATATGATACACTTGATGTACTGCCAAGTGGGC
AGTTTACCGTAAATACTCCACCCATTGACGTCAATGGAAAGTCCCTATTGGCGTTACTATGGGAACATAC
GTCATTATTGACGTCAATGGGCGGGGGTCGTTGGGCGGTCAGCCAGGCGGGCCATTTACCGTAAGTTATG
TAACGCGGAACTCCATATATGGGCTATGAACTAATGACCCCGTAATTGATTACTATTAATAACTAATGCA
TGGCGGTAATACGGTTATCCACAGAATCAGGGGATAACGCAGGAAAGAACATGTGAGCAAAAGGCCAGCA
AAAGGCCAGGAACCGTAAAAAGGCCGCGTTGCTGGCGTTTTTCCATAGGCTCCGCCCCCCTGACGAGCAT
CACAAAAATCGACGCTCAAGTCAGAGGTGGCGAAACCCGACAGGACTATAAAGATACCAGGCGTTTCCCC
CTGGAAGCTCCCTCGTGCGCTCTCCTGTTCCGACCCTGCCGCTTACCGGATACCTGTCCGCCTTTCTCCC
TTCGGGAAGCGTGGCGCTTTCTCATAGCTCACGCTGTAGGTATCTCAGTTCGGTGTAGGTCGTTCGCTCC
AAGCTGGGCTGTGTGCACGAACCCCCCGTTCAGCCCGACCGCTGCGCCTTATCCGGTAACTATCGTCTTG
AGTCCAACCCGGTAAGACACGACTTATCGCCACTGGCAGCAGCCACTGGTAACAGGATTAGCAGAGCGAG
GTATGTAGGCGGTGCTACAGAGTTCTTGAAGTGGTGGCCTAACTACGGCTACACTAGAAGAACAGTATTT
GGTATCTGCGCTCTGCTGAAGCCAGTTACCTTCGGAAAAAGAGTTGGTAGCTCTTGATCCGGCAAACAAA
CCACCGCTGGTAGCGGTGGTTTTTTTGTTTGCAAGCAGCAGATTACGCGCAGAAAAAAAGGATCTCAAGA
AGATCCTTTGATCTTTTCTACGGGGTCTGACGCTCAGTGGAACGAAAACTCACGTTAAGGGATTTTGGTC
ATGAGATTATCAAAAAGGATCTTCACCTAGATCCTTTTAAATTAAAAATGAAGTTTTAAATCAATCTAAA
GTATATATGAGTAACCTGAGGCTATGGCAGGGCCTGCCGCCCCGACGTTGGCTGCGAGCCCTGGGCCTTC
ACCCGAACTTGGGGGGTGGGGTGGGGAAAAGGAAGAAACGCGGGCGTATTGGCCCCAATGGGGTCTCGGT
GGGGTATCGACAGAGTGCCAGCCCTGGGACCGAACCCCGCGTTTATGAACAAACGACCCAACACCGTGCG
TTTTATTCTGTCTTTTTATTGCCGTCATAGCGCGGGTTCCTTCCGGTATTGTCTCCTTCCGTGTTTCAGT
TAGCCTCCCCCTAGGGTGGGCGAAGAACTCCAGCATGAGATCCCCGCGCTGGAGGATCATCCAGCCGGCG
TCCCGGAAAACGATTCCGAAGCCCAACCTTTCATAGAAGGCGGCGGTGGAATCGAAATCTCGTGATGGCA
GGTTGGGCGTCGCTTGGTCGGTCATTTCGAACCCCAGAGTCCCGCTCAGAAGAACTCGTCAAGAAGGCGA
TAGAAGGCGATGCGCTGCGAATCGGGAGCGGCGATACCGTAAAGCACGAGGAAGCGGTCAGCCCATTCGC
CGCCAAGCTCTTCAGCAATATCACGGGTAGCCAACGCTATGTCCTGATAGCGGTCCGCCACACCCAGCCG
GCCACAGTCGATGAATCCAGAAAAGCGGCCATTTTCCACCATGATATTCGGCAAGCAGGCATCGCCATGG
GTCACGACGAGATCCTCGCCGTCGGGCATGCTCGCCTTGAGCCTGGCGAACAGTTCGGCTGGCGCGAGCC
CCTGATGCTCTTCGTCCAGATCATCCTGATCGACAAGACCGGCTTCCATCCGAGTACGTGCTCGCTCGAT
GCGATGTTTCGCTTGGTGGTCGAATGGGCAGGTAGCCGGATCAAGCGTATGCAGCCGCCGCATTGCATCA
GCCATGATGGATACTTTCTCGGCAGGAGCAAGGTGAGATGACAGGAGATCCTGCCCCGGCACTTCGCCCA
ATAGCAGCCAGTCCCTTCCCGCTTCAGTGACAACGTCGAGCACAGCTGCGCAAGGAACGCCCGTCGTGGC
CAGCCACGATAGCCGCGCTGCCTCGTCTTGCAGTTCATTCAGGGCACCGGACAGGTCGGTCTTGACAAAA
AGAACCGGGCGCCCCTGCGCTGACAGCCGGAACACGGCGGCATCAGAGCAGCCGATTGTCTGTTGTGCCC
AGTCATAGCCGAATAGCCTCTCCACCCAAGCGGCCGGAGAACCTGCGTGCAATCCATCTTGTTCAATCAT
GCGAAACGATCCTCATCCTGTCTCTTGATCGATCTTTGCAAAAGCCTAGGCCTCCAAAAAAGCCTCCTCA
CTACTTCTGGAATAGCTCAGAGGCCGAGGCGGCCTCGGCCTCTGCATAAATAAAAAAAATTAGTCAGCCA
TGGGGCGGAGAATGGGCGGAACTGGGCGGAGTTAGGGGCGGGATGGGCGGAGTTAGGGGCGGGACTATGG
TTGCTGACTAATTGAGATGCATGCTTTGCATACTTCTGCCTGCTGGGGAGCCTGGGGACTTTCCACACCT
GGTTGCTGACTAATTGAGATGCATGCTTTGCATACTTCTGCCTGCTGGGGAGCCTGGGGACTTTCCACAC
CCTAACTGACACACATTCCACAGCTGGTTCTTTCCGCCTCAGGACTCTTCCTTTTTCAATATTATTGAAG
CATTTATCAGGGTTATTGTCTCATGAGCGGATACATATTTGAATGTATTTAGAAAAATAAACAAATAGGG
GTTCCGCGCACATTTCCCCGAAAAGTGCCACCTG
[124 nt withheld, positions 3745-3868]
C
[91 nt withheld, positions 3870-3960]
A
[49 nt withheld, positions 3962-4010]
CCTTTGACGTTGGAGTCCACGTTCTTT
[37 nt withheld, positions 4038-4074]
ACCCTATCTCGGTCTATTCTTTTGATTTATAAGGGATTTTGCCGATTTCGGCCTATTGGTTAAAAAATGA
GCTGATTTAACAAAAATTTAACGCGAATTTTAACAAAATATTAACGCTTACAATTTACGCGTTAAGATAC
ATTGATGAGTTTGGACAAACCACAACTAGAATGCAGTGAAAAAAATGCTTTATTTGTGAAATTTGTGATG
CTATTGCTTTATTTGTAACCATTATAAGCTGCAATAAACAAGTTAACAACAACAATTGCATTCATTTTAT
GTTTCAGGTTCAGGGGGAGGTGTGGGAGGTTTTTTAAAGCAAGTAAAACCTCTACAAATGTGGTATGGCT
GATTATGATCAGTTATCTAGATCCGGTGGATCCCGGGCCCGCGGTACCGTCGACTGCAGAATTCCGACAG
AGATTTAAAAAAAATAATAAATTTTTAACAAGCAAGGCTAGGGTTTGATAAATTCCATCTTGCAATTCAT
TCTTGTGCATTCCTCGTTTCTTGAATCACTCCCAAAATCCATTTGTATTATTACTCCTCGACCAAAAAGG
ACCAGAACAAAAAGTTTACTTCAATTGTTCCCATAGGAAACTCAGCTTGGTTAGTGTGTCAGGCACTTTC
TGAAATACTAGCCCACCCCTCGAGCCCTCTCAGCAACTCTACAGGCCAATCAATGCAAGTTCATTCAGAT
GATACAGCTAAAGGATGATTTACAGGTCAGTATCGAACCAGGCCAACTGATTACTGTCACCTGGAGGCAG
CCCATCCATAAGGTCCTGGGCATGGCCAAGATCTGGCAGACCATCAACTGGGTAGTCAGCACCAGGGTGG
TGGCCACCCATTTCATGTTCCATCATAGGGTCCATACCCAAGGCATCCTGACCGTATCCGCCAGAGTGGA
AAGAACGGTAGCTAGGATCATCTGGGCGGTATCCAAGAGGTTCTCCCTGGGCACCAATGTCAAGTCCAAG
ATCCGCTGTCTCGTTCCAAGCCATTGGCTCAGTCCGGAACAGAGAGCTTGTCAGTTCAACTGAAAGTCGC
TTCTTGTAGTCTTGTGGTTTGTCCTCCGACATTCTGAACAGCACTGCAGCTGCCTCTGTTGCACCACCCT
CATTCCTGGAATGAAGCAGTTCTGTTAAAGGGGCAGTTGCACCTTCAGCTTCAATTGCTTCAGCTGCTTC
CTTGTCTTGAGCAAGTTCACAAAGTACACCCGCAGCTACTCTCTGGATATTCTCAATGGGGGAGTACAAC
AACTGCACAAATAGTGGAATGGTATTTAGACCCCTGATTACAATTCGATTGTGAACATCACGTGCAAGAA
TATGCAGGGCTCCAGTACAGCCCTCAACGATTTCCTCCATGCGCACACCCTCCACAAACTGCTGTTGCGT
TCCACCCATGGAAGTACGTCGCTGGGTATCTTGATGTGCTCTAACCAGCAGCTGAACTAGCCGTGGGATA
GCACCTTGTTCACGCAGTGGGGCATGGTTTGCGGGGCAGAGCGCGAGATTGCGAATCAACCCAACAGTAG
CCTTGATCAAAGGCCAGTGTGAAGGTGGGTGCAACAGTTTAACCACCACTGGGAGTCCGTAATGGAGACG
TACTGCATTTTGAGCCATTTCAGCTTCCTGATGTCTGCTGGTGAGGTGACGGAGCGCACAAATAGCAGGT
TCTGTGATGTCTTCCCTGTCTCCAGCCCGAAGAACTGTGCGCACAAGAGCCTCGATGCCACCAACCTGGC
AGACCATCATCTTGTTCTTGTAATTGTTGCAAGTAAGGTTAGAAAGGATTCCGGCAGCGCAAGTCACAAC
ATTAATGTCATCTGATCCTAAAAGCTGAACAAGAGTTCCTAGAAGGCCTTCCATTCCCTCCTGCTTGGTT
GCTGCATCTGACAAATTTCTCAGGGTCCAGAGACAGTTCTGGACAAGACGCTGGCTTGGATCTGTAAGGT
GGAGTCCTAAAGCTTGCATCCCACCAGCCTCAACAATAGCAGGTTTGTTGCTGGAGCAGACTGACAACAC
CTTCAGCACCCTACTTGTGGTCCACAATAGTTTCTCATAAGTGTAGGTCCTCATTATGTTTACTAGAGCT
TGGGGTCCACCGCTTGCCAGAATAATCAGCTTACTTTCTTGATTGCCATAGGCTAAAATCTGAAGACAGT
CTGTCGTGATGGCCAAGAATTTCACATTTGTCTTGTTGAGCAGGGCAACCATTTTTTGCAGCCCTCCAGC
CAGACGGACAGCCATTTTGGCTCCCTCCTGATGTAACAGGAGATTGTGAAGAGTAGTAATGGCATAGAAC
AACACAGAATCCACCGGAGACCCAAGCATTTTAACCAACGCAGGGATGCCTCCTGATTTGAAGATTGCCA
ACAAGCCTTCACGGTGATGTGAGAGATTGTGTAGTGTGCCTGCAGTACAGCGGGCTGTTTCCACATCGTT
TGTATTTTGCATGGTACGCACAATTGCAGATACCATTTGAGGAGACCTCATAATAGCATGGCGAGATGCT
TCCTTTTTGGATAGCTGATGAACCATAACCGCAGCCTTGTTTACCACCACCTGGTCCTCATCATTCAACA
GTTTGGTCAGTTCTGGGATTGCACGAGTTGCAAGTTCAGCATCATCCTGATAGTTTATCAAATTAACAAC
AGCATGTTTTAGCATCTGGGATGGCTCAGCCAGGCGCTGCACATTAGTTGGATGGGCAGCATCAAATTGT
GTGGATGGGATTTGCATTCCTTCATCCAGTGTTTCGGGGAACATAGCTGCACGCACTCTCTGAGCTCTAG
TCATTGCATATTGACCATCAATATCAGCAACTTGCTCCTGGGTAAAGGACTGAGAGAACCCTTGCTCCCA
CTCATACAGGACTTGCGTTGTGTCCACATCTTCCTCTTCAGGATTTCCTTTGCCACTCAAAGAGGGAGCA
GTTGTCGTGGCACCGGAATGGATACCAGAGTCCAGATATGACTGCTGCTGCCAATGACTGACTGCAGCTT
TTCTGTCTGGCTCCATGGCCATATCCAACTCCATCAAGTCAGCTTGGGTTGCCAGGATCCCGGACTTGTA
CAGCTCGTCCATGCCGAGAGTGATCCCGGCGGCGGTCACGAACTCCAGCAGGACCATGTGATCGCGCTTC
TCGTTGGGGTCTTTGCTCAGGGCGGACTGGGTGCTCAGGTAGTGGTTGTCGGGCAGCAGCACGGGGCCGT
CGCCGATGGGGGTGTTCTGCTGGTAGTGGTCGGCGAGCTGCACGCTGCCGTCCTCGATGTTGTGGCGG
Features (pLannotate 1.2.2; 15 found; start..end, strand, type, name):
    548..751     -  promoter       CMV promoter: human cytomegalovirus (CMV) immediate early promoter
    752..1055    -  enhancer       CMV enhancer: human cytomegalovirus immediate early enhancer
   1230..1818    -  rep_origin     ori: high-copy-number ColE1/pMB1/pBR322/pUC origin of replication
   2040..2056    +  polyA_signal   bGH poly(A) signal (fragment): bovine growth hormone polyadenylation signal
   2147..2194    -  polyA_signal   HSV TK poly(A) signal: herpes simplex virus thymidine kinase polyadenylation signal (Cole and Stacy, 1985)
   2253..2405    -  CDS            ble (fragment): BLE_KLEPN - Experimental evidence at protein level: Swiss-Prot protein existence level 1. Binding protein with a strong affinity to the bleomycin family of antibiotics. Binds to CL990; an antimitotic-antibiotic compound. From Klebsiella pneumoniae.
   2426..3220    -  CDS            NeoR/KanR: aminoglycoside phosphotransferase from Tn5; aph(3')-II (or nptII); confers resistance to neomycin, kanamycin, and G418 (Geneticin®)
   3255..3612    -  promoter       SV40 promoter: SV40 enhancer and early promoter
   3614..3718    -  promoter       AmpR promoter: bla
   3745..4173    +  rep_origin     f1 ori (sequence partly withheld): f1 bacteriophage origin of replication; arrow indicates direction of (+) strand synthesis
   4207..4328    -  polyA_signal   SV40 poly(A) signal: SV40 polyadenylation signal
   4351..4435    -  CDS            large T antigen (fragment): large T antigen from SV40 (simian virus 40)
   4452..4488    -  misc_feature   MCS (fragment): multiple cloning site
   4797..7139    -  CDS            CTNNB1: CTNB1_BOVIN - Experimental evidence at protein level: Swiss-Prot protein existence level 1. Key downstream component of the canonical Wnt signaling pathway (By similarity). In the absence of Wnt, forms a complex with AXIN1, AXIN2, APC, CSNK1A1 and GSK3B that promotes phosphorylation on N-terminal Ser and Thr residues and ubiquitination of CTNNB1 via BTRC and its subsequent degradation by the proteasome. In the presence of Wnt ligand, CTNNB1 is not ubiquitinated and accumulates in the nucleus, where it acts as a coactivator for transcription factors of the TCF/LEF family, leading to activate Wn
   7149..503     -  CDS            EGFP (across the origin): EGFP is a basic (constitutively fluorescent) green fluorescent protein published in 1996, derived from Aequorea victoria. It is reported to be a rapidly-maturing weak dimer with moderate acid sensitivity.
