[The description below was written by a language model from this plasmid's Addgene catalogue record and pLannotate feature annotations shown in this document.]
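Description:
pEGFP-C1 beta-catenin Y654E is a mammalian expression plasmid built on the Clontech pEGFP-C1 backbone, carrying chicken (G. gallus) beta-catenin (CTNNB1) fused in frame to the C-terminus of EGFP. In the 7,362-nt sequenced record, the human CMV immediate-early enhancer and promoter drive a single transcription unit in which the EGFP coding sequence is followed directly by the roughly 2.3 kb beta-catenin open reading frame. Remnants of the multiple cloning site and the SV40 polyadenylation signal lie downstream. The annotation tool matched the insert to the bovine CTNNB1 protein entry, which reflects the high conservation of beta-catenin rather than a different species of origin. The catalogue lists the insert as chicken.

The insert carries the Y654E substitution, described by the depositor as a phosphorylation-mimic mutant in which a glutamate replaces tyrosine 654. Repository quality-control sequencing also found four further amino-acid differences (L95R, S96A, G636A and V651G), which users should keep in mind when interpreting results.

The plasmid replicates at high copy in E. coli from a pUC-type ColE1 origin, and it also contains an f1 origin for single-stranded DNA production. A single Tn5 NeoR/KanR gene serves both hosts. A bacterial promoter expresses it for kanamycin selection in E. coli, and the SV40 early promoter with the HSV TK polyadenylation signal expresses it for G418 selection of stably transfected mammalian cells.

The associated publication concerns the redistribution of beta-catenin into neuronal spines. This suggests the construct is used for live fluorescence imaging of how mimicking Tyr654 phosphorylation affects beta-catenin localisation and synaptic structure and function.
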