Addgene plasmid #16073: pEGFP-C1 beta-catenin Y654E
Depositing lab: Erin Schuman. Depositing organization: California Institute of Technology. Publication: Depolarization drives beta-Catenin into neuronal spines promoting changes in synaptic structure and function. Murase S, Mosser E, Schuman EM. Neuron. 2002 Jul 3. 35(1):91-105. 10.1016/S0896-6273(02)00764-X PubMed 12123611.
Backbone
  Vector backbone: pEGFP-C1
  Backbone manufacturer: Clontech
  Backbone size w/o insert (bp): 4700
  Vector type: Mammalian Expression
  Selectable markers: Neomycin (select with G418)
Growth in bacteria
  Bacterial resistance: Kanamycin, 50 μg/mL
  Growth temperature: 37°C
  Growth strain: DH5alpha
  Copy number: High Copy
Gene/Insert
  Gene/Insert name: beta-catenin
  Species: G. gallus (chicken)
  Insert size (bp): 2345
  Mutation: Y654E, *(see below)
  Entrez Gene: CTNNB1 (a.k.a. CHBCAT)
  Tag / fusion protein: EGFP (N terminal on backbone)
  Cloning method: Restriction Enzyme; 5′ cloning site BspE1/BamHI (destroyed during cloning); 3′ cloning site EcoRI (not destroyed)
  Sequencing primers: 5′ EGFP-C
Terms and licenses: Academic/Nonprofit Terms; Industry Terms: Not Available to Industry
Depositor comments: Phosphorylation-mimic mutant of beta-catenin. *Note: In addition to the described mutation, Addgene's quality control sequencing finds the following polymorphisms: L95R, S96A, G636A, and V651G.
How to cite: pEGFP-C1 beta-catenin Y654E was a gift from Erin Schuman (Addgene plasmid # 16073 ; http://n2t.net/addgene:16073 ; RRID:Addgene_16073)
