>Addgene plasmid #16073 | pEGFP-C1 beta-catenin Y654E | addgene partial sequence | sequence record 22426 | 16073 with SV40pA-R
ACAATTGCATTCATTTTATGTTTCAGGTTCAGGGGGAGGTGTGGGAGGTTTTTTAAAGCAAGTAAAACCT
CTACAAATGTGGTATGGCTGATTATGATCAGTTATCTAGATCCGGTGGATCCCGGGCCCGCGGTACCGTC
GACTGCAGAATTCCGACAGAGATTTAAAAAAAATAATAAATTTTTAACAAGCAAGGCTAGGGTTTGATAA
ATTCCATCTTGCAATTCATTCTTGTGCATTCCTCGTTTCTTGAATCACTCCCAAAATCCATTTGTATTAT
TACTCCTCGACCAAAAAGGACCAGAACAAAAAGTTTACTTCAATTGTTCCCATAGGAAACTCAGCTTGGT
TAGTGTGTCAGGCACTTTCTGAAATACTAGCCCACCCCTCGAGCCCTCTCAGCAACTCTACAGGCCAATC
AATGCAAGTTCATTCAGATGATACAGCTAAAGGATGATTTACAGGTCAGTATCGAACCAGGCCAACTGAT
TACTGTCACCTGGAGGCAGCCCATCCATAAGGTCCTGGGCATGGCCAAGATCTGGCAGACCATCAACTGG
GTAGTCAGCACCAGGGTGGTGGCCACCCATTTCATGTTCCATCATAGGGTCCATACCCAAGGCATCCTGA
CCGTATCCGCCAGAGTGGAAAGAACGGTAGCTAGGATCATCTGGGCGGTATCCAAGAGGTTCTCCCTGGG
CACCAATGTCAAGTCCAAGATCCGCTGTCTCGTTCCAAGCCATTGGCTCAGTCCGGAACAGAGAGCTTGT
CAGTTCAACTGAAAGTCGCTTCTTGTAGTCTTGTGGTTTGTCCTCCGACATTCTGAACAGCACTGCAGCT
GCCTCTGTTGCA
