>Addgene plasmid #16073 | pEGFP-C1 beta-catenin Y654E | addgene partial sequence | sequence record 73797 | EGFP-C 5'-CATGGTCCTGCTGGAGTTCGTG-3'
GTCCGGGATCCTGGCAACCCAAGCTGACTTGATGGAGTTGGATATGGCCATGGAGCCAGACAGAAAAGCT
GCAGTCAGTCATTGGCAGCAGCAGTCATATCTGGACTCTGGTATCCATTCCGGTGCCACGACAACTGCTC
CCTCTTTGAGTGGCAAAGGAAATCCTGAAGAGGAAGATGTGGACACAACGCAAGTCCTGTATGAGTGGGA
GCAAGGGTTCTCTCAGTCCTTTACCCAGGAGCAAGTTGCTGATATTGATGGTCAATATGCAATGACTAGA
GCTCAGAGAGTGCGTGCAGCTATGTTCCCCGAAACACTGGATGAAGGAATGCAAATCCCATCCACACAAT
TTGATGCTGCCCATCCAACTAATGTGCAGCGCCTGGCTGAGCCATCCCAGATGCTAAAACATGCTGTTGT
TAATTTGATAAACTATCAGGATGATGCTGAACTTGCAACTCGTGCAATCCCAGAACTGACCAAACTGTTG
AATGATGAGGACCAGGTGGTGGTAAACAAGGCTGCGGTTATGGTTCATCAGCTATCCAAAAAGGAAGCAT
CTCGCCATGCTATTATGAGGTCTCCTCAAATGGTATCTGCAATTGTGCGTACCATGCAAAATACAAACGA
TGTGGAAACAGCCCGCTGTACTGCAGGCACACTACACAATCTCTCACATCACCGTGAAGGCTTGTTGGCA
ATCTTCAAATCAGGAGGCATCCCTGCGTTGGTTAAAATGCTTGGGTCTCCGGTGGATTCTGTGTTGTTCT
ATGCCATTACTACTCTTCACAATCTCCTGTTACATCAGGAGGGAGCCAAAATGGCTGTCCGTCTGGCTGG
AGGGCTGCAAAAAATGGTTGCCCTGCTCAACAAGACAAATGTGAAATTCTTGGCCATCACGACAGACTGT
CTTCA
